>Addgene plasmid #157700 | pcDNA-FRT-TO-Nsp8-Nsp7_GC3opt | addgene full sequence | sequence record 307864 | Addgene NGS Result
CCCTGCTTGTGTGTTGGAGGTCGCTGAGTAGTGCGCGAGCAAAATTTAAGCTACAACAAGGCAAGGCTTG
ACCGACAATTGCATGAAGAATCTGCTTAGGGTTAGGCGTTTTGCGCTGCTTCGCGATGTACGGGCCAGAT
ATACGCGTTGACATTGATTATTGACTAGTTATTAATAGTAATCAATTACGGGGTCATTAGTTCATAGCCC
ATATATGGAGTTCCGCGTTACATAACTTACGGTAAATGGCCCGCCTGGCTGACCGCCCAACGACCCCCGC
CCATTGACGTCAATAATGACGTATGTTCCCATAGTAACGCCAATAGGGACTTTCCATTGACGTCAATGGG
TGGAGTATTTACGGTAAACTGCCCACTTGGCAGTACATCAAGTGTATCATATGCCAAGTACGCCCCCTAT
TGACGTCAATGACGGTAAATGGCCCGCCTGGCATTATGCCCAGTACATGACCTTATGGGACTTTCCTACT
TGGCAGTACATCTACGTATTAGTCATCGCTATTACCATGGTGATGCGGTTTTGGCAGTACATCAATGGGC
GTGGATAGCGGTTTGACTCACGGGGATTTCCAAGTCTCCACCCCATTGACGTCAATGGGAGTTTGTTTTG
GCACCAAAATCAACGGGACTTTCCAAAATGTCGTAACAACTCCGCCCCATTGACGCAAATGGGCGGTAGG
CGTGTACGGTGGGAGGTCTATATAAGCAGAGCTCTCCCTATCAGTGATAGAGATCTCCCTATCAGTGATA
GAGATCGTCGACGAGCTCGTTTAGTGAACCGTCAGATCGCCTGGAGACGCCATCCACGCTGTTTTGACCT
CCATAGAAGACACCGGGACCGATCCAGCCTCCGGACTCTAGCGTTTAAACTTAAGCTTGGTACCGAGCTC
GGATCCGGGATGGCCATTGCCAGCGAGTTTAGCAGCCTGCCTAGCTACGCCGCCTTTGCCACAGCTCAAG
AGGCCTATGAACAGGCCGTGGCCAATGGCGATTCTGAGGTGGTGCTGAAGAAGCTGAAAAAGTCCCTGAA
CGTGGCCAAGAGCGAGTTCGACAGAGATGCCGCCATGCAGCGGAAGCTGGAAAAGATGGCCGACCAGGCC
ATGACACAGATGTACAAGCAGGCCAGAAGCGAGGACAAGCGGGCCAAAGTGACATCTGCCATGCAGACCA
TGCTGTTCACCATGCTGAGAAAGCTGGACAACGACGCCCTGAACAACATCATCAACAACGCCAGAGATGG
CTGCGTGCCCCTGAATATCATCCCTCTGACAACCGCCGCCAAGCTGATGGTGGTCATCCCCGACTACAAC
ACCTACAAGAATACCTGCGACGGCACCACCTTCACCTACGCCTCTGCTCTGTGGGAGATCCAGCAGGTCG
TGGACGCCGATAGCAAGATCGTGCAGCTGAGCGAGATCAGCATGGACAACAGCCCCAATCTGGCCTGGCC
TCTGATTGTGACAGCCCTGAGAGCCAACAGCGCCGTGAAACTGCAAGGCTCTGCAGGATCTGCTGCCGGC
TCTGGCGAGTTCAGCAAGATGAGCGACGTGAAGTGCACCAGCGTGGTGCTGCTGTCTGTTCTGCAGCAGC
TGAGAGTGGAAAGCAGCAGCAAACTGTGGGCCCAGTGTGTCCAGCTGCACAATGACATCCTGCTGGCCAA
GGATACCACCGAGGCCTTCGAGAAGATGGTGTCCCTGCTGAGTGTGCTGCTGAGCATGCAAGGCGCCGTG
GACATCAACAAGCTGTGCGAGGAAATGCTGGATAACCGGGCCACACTGCAGGCCTAGGAGATATCCAGCA
CAGTGGCGGCCGCTCGAGTCTAGAGGGCCCGTTTAAACCCGCTGATCAGCCTCGACTGTGCCTTCTAGTT
GCCAGCCATCTGTTGTTTGCCCCTCCCCCGTGCCTTCCTTGACCCTGGAAGGTGCCACTCCCACTGTCCT
TTCCTAATAAAATGAGGAAATTGCATCGCATTGTCTGAGTAGGTGTCATTCTATTCTGGGGGGTGGGGTG
GGGCAGGACAGCAAGGGGGAGGATTGGGAAGACAATAGCAGGCATGCTGGGGATGCGGTGGGCTCTATGG
CTTCTGAGGCGGAAAGAACCAGCTGGGGCTCTAGGGGGTATCCCC
[124 nt withheld, positions 2146-2269]
C
[91 nt withheld, positions 2271-2361]
AGGGTGATGGTTCACGTACCTAGAAGTTCCTATTCCGAAGTTCCTATTCTCTAGAAAGTATAGGAACTTC
CTTGGCCAAAAAGCCTGAACTCACCGCGACGTCTGTCGAGAAGTTTCTGATCGAAAAGTTCGACAGCGTC
TCCGACCTGATGCAGCTCTCGGAGGGCGAAGAATCTCGTGCTTTCAGCTTCGATGTAGGAGGGCGTGGAT
ATGTCCTGCGGGTAAATAGCTGCGCCGATGGTTTCTACAAAGATCGTTATGTTTATCGGCACTTTGCATC
GGCCGCGCTCCCGATTCCGGAAGTGCTTGACATTGGGGAATTCAGCGAGAGCCTGACCTATTGCATCTCC
CGCCGTGCACAGGGTGTCACGTTGCAAGACCTGCCTGAAACCGAACTGCCCGCTGTTCTGCAGCCGGTCG
CGGAGGCCATGGATGCGATCGCTGCGGCCGATCTTAGCCAGACGAGCGGGTTCGGCCCATTCGGACCGCA
AGGAATCGGTCAATACACTACATGGCGTGATTTCATATGCGCGATTGCTGATCCCCATGTGTATCACTGG
CAAACTGTGATGGACGACACCGTCAGTGCGTCCGTCGCGCAGGCTCTCGATGAGCTGATGCTTTGGGCCG
AGGACTGCCCCGAAGTCCGGCACCTCGTGCACGCGGATTTCGGCTCCAACAATGTCCTGACGGACAATGG
CCGCATAACAGCGGTCATTGACTGGAGCGAGGCGATGTTCGGGGATTCCCAATACGAGGTCGCCAACATC
TTCTTCTGGAGGCCGTGGTTGGCTTGTATGGAGCAGCAGACGCGCTACTTCGAGCGGAGGCATCCGGAGC
TTGCAGGATCGCCGCGGCTCCGGGCGTATATGCTCCGCATTGGTCTTGACCAACTCTATCAGAGCTTGGT
TGACGGCAATTTCGATGATGCAGCTTGGGCGCAGGGTCGATGCGACGCAATCGTCCGATCCGGAGCCGGG
ACTGTCGGGCGTACACAAATCGCCCGCAGAAGCGCGGCCGTCTGGACCGATGGCTGTGTAGAAGTACTCG
CCGATAGTGGAAACCGACGCCCCAGCACTCGTCCGAGGGCAAAGGAATAGCACGTACTACGAGATTTCGA
TTCCACCGCCGCCTTCTATGAAAGGTTGGGCTTCGGAATCGTTTTCCGGGACGCCGGCTGGATGATCCTC
CAGCGCGGGGATCTCATGCTGGAGTTCTTCGCCCACCCCAACTTGTTTATTGCAGCTTATAATGGTTACA
AATAAAGCAATAGCATCACAAATTTCACAAATAAAGCATTTTTTTCACTGCATTCTAGTTGTGGTTTGTC
CAAACTCATCAATGTATCTTATCATGTCTGTATACCGTCGACCTCTAGCTAGAGCTTGGCGTAATCATGG
TCATAGCTGTTTCCTGTGTGAAATTGTTATCCGCTCACAATTCCACACAACATACGAGCCGGAAGCATAA
AGTGTAAAGCCTGGGGTGCCTAATGAGTGAGCTAACTCACATTAATTGCGTTGCGCTCACTGCCCGCTTT
CCAGTCGGGAAACCTGTCGTGCCAGCTGCATTAATGAATCGGCCAACGCGCGGGGAGAGGCGGTTTGCGT
ATTGGGCGCTCTTCCGCTTCCTCGCTCACTGACTCGCTGCGCTCGGTCGTTCGGCTGCGGCGAGCGGTAT
CAGCTCACTCAAAGGCGGTAATACGGTTATCCACAGAATCAGGGGATAACGCAGGAAAGAACATGTGAGC
AAAAGGCCAGCAAAAGGCCAGGAACCGTAAAAAGGCCGCGTTGCTGGCGTTTTTCCATAGGCTCCGCCCC
CCTGACGAGCATCACAAAAATCGACGCTCAAGTCAGAGGTGGCGAAACCCGACAGGACTATAAAGATACC
AGGCGTTTCCCCCTGGAAGCTCCCTCGTGCGCTCTCCTGTTCCGACCCTGCCGCTTACCGGATACCTGTC
CGCCTTTCTCCCTTCGGGAAGCGTGGCGCTTTCTCATAGCTCACGCTGTAGGTATCTCAGTTCGGTGTAG
GTCGTTCGCTCCAAGCTGGGCTGTGTGCACGAACCCCCCGTTCAGCCCGACCGCTGCGCCTTATCCGGTA
ACTATCGTCTTGAGTCCAACCCGGTAAGACACGACTTATCGCCACTGGCAGCAGCCACTGGTAACAGGAT
TAGCAGAGCGAGGTATGTAGGCGGTGCTACAGAGTTCTTGAAGTGGTGGCCTAACTACGGCTACACTAGA
AGAACAGTATTTGGTATCTGCGCTCTGCTGAAGCCAGTTACCTTCGGAAAAAGAGTTGGTAGCTCTTGAT
CCGGCAAACAAACCACCGCTGGTAGCGGTGGTTTTTTTGTTTGCAAGCAGCAGATTACGCGCAGAAAAAA
AGGATCTCAAGAAGATCCTTTGATCTTTTCTACGGGGTCTGACGCTCAGTGGAACGAAAACTCACGTTAA
GGGATTTTGGTCATGAGATTATCAAAAAGGATCTTCACCTAGATCCTTTTAAATTAAAAATGAAGTTTTA
AATCAATCTAAAGTATATATGAGTAAACTTGGTCTGACAGTTACCAATGCTTAATCAGTGAGGCACCTAT
CTCAGCGATCTGTCTATTTCGTTCATCCATAGTTGCCTGACTCCCCGTCGTGTAGATAACTACGATACGG
GAGGGCTTACCATCTGGCCCCAGTGCTGCAATGATACCGCGAGACCCACGCTCACCGGCTCCAGATTTAT
CAGCAATAAACCAGCCAGCCGGAAGGGCCGAGCGCAGAAGTGGTCCTGCAACTTTATCCGCCTCCATCCA
GTCTATTAATTGTTGCCGGGAAGCTAGAGTAAGTAGTTCGCCAGTTAATAGTTTGCGCAACGTTGTTGCC
ATTGCTACAGGCATCGTGGTGTCACGCTCGTCGTTTGGTATGGCTTCATTCAGCTCCGGTTCCCAACGAT
CAAGGCGAGTTACATGATCCCCCATGTTGTGCAAAAAAGCGGTTAGCTCCTTCGGTCCTCCGATCGTTGT
CAGAAGTAAGTTGGCCGCAGTGTTATCACTCATGGTTATGGCAGCACTGCATAATTCTCTTACTGTCATG
CCATCCGTAAGATGCTTTTCTGTGACTGGTGAGTACTCAACCAAGTCATTCTGAGAATAGTGTATGCGGC
GACCGAGTTGCTCTTGCCCGGCGTCAATACGGGATAATACCGCGCCACATAGCAGAACTTTAAAAGTGCT
CATCATTGGAAAACGTTCTTCGGGGCGAAAACTCTCAAGGATCTTACCGCTGTTGAGATCCAGTTCGATG
TAACCCACTCGTGCACCCAACTGATCTTCAGCATCTTTTACTTTCACCAGCGTTTCTGGGTGAGCAAAAA
CAGGAAGGCAAAATGCCGCAAAAAAGGGAATAAGGGCGACACGGAAATGTTGAATACTCATACTCTTCCT
TTTTCAATATTATTGAAGCATTTATCAGGGTTATTGTCTCATGAGCGGATACATATTTGAATGTATTTAG
AAAAATAAACAAATAGGGGTTCCGCGCACATTTCCCCGAAAAGTGCCACCTGACGTCGACGGATCGGGAG
ATCTCCCGATCCCCTATGGTGCACTCTCAGTACAATCTGCTCTGATGCCGCATAGTTAAGCCAGTATCTG
CT
Features (pLannotate 1.2.2; 21 found; start..end, strand, type, name):
    150..529     +  enhancer       CMV enhancer: human cytomegalovirus immediate early enhancer
    530..733     +  promoter       CMV promoter: human cytomegalovirus (CMV) immediate early promoter
    735..754     +  promoter       PLtetO-1 promoter (fragment): modified phage lambda PL promoter with tet operator sites (Lutz and Bujard, 1997)
    756..775     +  promoter       PLtetO-1 promoter (fragment): modified phage lambda PL promoter with tet operator sites (Lutz and Bujard, 1997)
    783..816     +  promoter       TRE3GV promoter (fragment): 3rd-generation Tet-responsive promoter that can be activated by binding of Tet-On® 3G, optimized for retroviral and lentiviral vectors
    923..1516    +  CDS            R1A_SARS2 (fragment): Experimental evidence at protein level: Swiss-Prot protein existence level 1. [Non-structural protein 10]: Plays a pivotal role in viral transcription by stimulating both nsp14 3'-5' exoribonuclease and nsp16 2'-O-methyltransferase activities. Therefore plays an essential role in viral mRNAs cap methylation. From Severe acute respiratory syndrome coronavirus 2 (2019-nCoV) (SARS-CoV-2).
   1876..2100    +  polyA_signal   bGH poly(A) signal: bovine growth hormone polyadenylation signal
   2104..2125    +  promoter       SV40 promoter (fragment): SV40 enhancer and early promoter
   2146..2379    +  rep_origin     f1 ori (fragment) (sequence partly withheld): f1 bacteriophage origin of replication; arrow indicates direction of (+) strand synthesis
   2384..2431    +  protein_bind   FRT: FLP-mediated recombination occurs in the 8-bp core sequence TCTAGAAA (Turan and Bode, 2011). FLP recombinase from the Saccharomyces cerevisiae 2μ plasmid
   2439..3461    +  CDS            HygR: aminoglycoside phosphotransferase from E. coli; aph(4)-Ia; confers resistance to hygromycin
   3471..3596    +  CDS            ble (fragment): BLE_KLEPN - Experimental evidence at protein level: Swiss-Prot protein existence level 1. Binding protein with a strong affinity to the bleomycin family of antibiotics. Binds to CL990; an antimitotic-antibiotic compound. From Klebsiella pneumoniae.
   3591..3712    +  polyA_signal   SV40 poly(A) signal: SV40 polyadenylation signal
   3785..3801    -  protein_bind   lac operator: The lac repressor binds to the lac operator to inhibit transcription in E. coli. This inhibition can be relieved by adding lactose or isopropyl-β-D-thiogalactopyranoside (IPTG). lac repressor encoded by lacI
   3809..3839    -  promoter       lac promoter: promoter for the E. coli lac operon
   3854..3875    -  protein_bind   CAP binding site: CAP binding activates transcription in the presence of cAMP. E. coli catabolite activator protein
   3888..3980    -  CDS            lacI (fragment): lac repressor; lacI; The lac repressor binds to the lac operator to inhibit transcription in E. coli. This inhibition can be relieved by adding lactose or isopropyl-β-D-thiogalactopyranoside (IPTG).
   4163..4751    -  rep_origin     ori: high-copy-number ColE1/pMB1/pBR322/pUC origin of replication
   4922..5782    -  CDS            AmpR: β-lactamase; bla; confers resistance to ampicillin, carbenicillin, and related antibiotics
   5783..5887    -  promoter       AmpR promoter: bla
   5946..5998    -  misc_feature   bom (fragment): basis of mobility region from pBR322
