[The description below was written by a language model from this plasmid's Addgene catalogue record and pLannotate feature annotations shown in this document.]
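Description:
pcDNA-FRT-TO-Nsp8-Nsp7_GC3opt is a mammalian expression plasmid of about 6 kb built on the commercial pcDNA5-FRT-TO backbone. It is designed for tetracycline-regulated expression of an untagged fusion of the SARS-CoV-2 non-structural proteins Nsp8 and Nsp7, both of which derive from the ORF1ab polyprotein. In E. coli it is maintained through a high-copy ColE1/pUC-type origin and selected with ampicillin via the β-lactamase gene. The annotation also picks up backbone remnants, including a partial f1 origin, lac promoter/operator elements and a bom fragment.

Expression is driven by the CMV immediate-early enhancer and promoter, followed directly by short tet operator sequences, which the automated annotation labels as PLtetO-1 and TRE3GV fragments. In cells that express the Tet repressor, these operators keep transcription off until tetracycline or doxycycline is added. The synthetic coding sequence was codon optimised by raising GC content at third codon positions to improve expression, and it is terminated by the bGH polyadenylation signal. The feature table matches only part of the insert to the SARS-CoV-2 replicase polyprotein, and the Nsp10 function text attached to that hit is generic polyprotein annotation rather than a description of this insert. The cloning sites are not recorded.

Downstream lies an FRT site placed directly in front of a hygromycin resistance gene that has no annotated promoter of its own, followed by an SV40 poly(A) signal. In this backbone design, Flp recombinase inserts the plasmid at a genomic FRT site in a suitable host line, and the integration supplies the upstream elements needed to express the hygromycin marker. Hygromycin selection therefore enriches for single-copy, site-specific integrants. The construct belongs to a set of integrative vectors for regulated expression of SARS-CoV-2 proteins implicated in RNA metabolism.
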