Addgene plasmid #157700: pcDNA-FRT-TO-Nsp8-Nsp7_GC3opt
Purpose: mammalian expression of untagged SARS-CoV-2 Nsp8-Nsp7 fusion protein under control of a tetracycline-inducible promoter
Depositing lab: David Tollervey. Depositing organization: University of Edinburgh. Publication: Integrative vectors for regulated expression of SARS-CoV-2 proteins implicated in RNA metabolism. Bresson S, Robertson N, Sani E, Turowski TW, Shchepachev V, Kompauerova M, Spanos C, Helwak A, Tollervey D. Wellcome Open Res. 2020 Nov 3;5:261. doi: 10.12688/wellcomeopenres.16322.1. eCollection 2020. PubMed 33313418.
Backbone
  Vector backbone: pcDNA5-FRT-TO
  Backbone manufacturer: Thermo Fisher
  Vector type: Mammalian Expression
  Selectable markers: Hygromycin
Growth in bacteria
  Bacterial resistance: Ampicillin, 100 μg/mL
  Growth temperature: 37°C
  Growth strain: DH5alpha
  Copy number: High Copy
Gene/Insert
  Gene/Insert name: Nsp8-Nsp7_GC3opt
  Species: SARS-CoV-2
  Mutation: codon optimized; gene expression was optimized by increasing the GC3 content within codons
  Entrez Gene: ORF1ab (a.k.a. GU280_gp01)
  Cloning method: Restriction Enzyme; 5′ cloning site Unknown (unknown if destroyed); 3′ cloning site Unknown (unknown if destroyed)
Resource information
  A portion of this plasmid was derived from a plasmid made by: Gene Art
Terms and licenses: Academic/Nonprofit Terms; Industry Terms
How to cite: pcDNA-FRT-TO-Nsp8-Nsp7_GC3opt was a gift from David Tollervey (Addgene plasmid # 157700 ; http://n2t.net/addgene:157700 ; RRID:Addgene_157700)
